>Addgene plasmid #71816 | pCAGmRuby2smFPMyc | addgene full sequence | sequence record 422684 | Addgene NGS Result
GGTCGACATTGATTATTGACTAGTTATTAATAGTAATCAATTACGGGGTCATTAGTTCATAGCCCATATA
TGGAGTTCCGCGTTACATAACTTACGGTAAATGGCCCGCCTGGCTGACCGCCCAACGACCCCCGCCCATT
GACGTCAATAATGACGTATGTTCCCATAGTAACGCCAATAGGGACTTTCCATTGACGTCAATGGGTGGAG
TATTTACGGTAAACTGCCCACTTGGCAGTACATCAAGTGTATCATATGCCAAGTACGCCCCCTATTGACG
TCAATGACGGTAAATGGCCCGCCTGGCATTATGCCCAGTACATGACCTTATGGGACTTTCCTACTTGGCA
GTACATCTACGTATTAGTCATCGCTATTACCATGGTCGAGGTGAGCCCCACGTTCTGCTTCACTCTCCCC
ATCTCCCCCCCCTCCCCACCCCCAATTTTGTATTTATTTATTTTTTAATTATTTTGTGCAGCGATGGGGG
CGGGGCGGGGCGAGGCGGAGAGGTGCGGCGGCAGCCAATCAGAGCGGCGCGCTCCGAAAGTTTCCTTTTA
TGGCGAGGCGGCGGCGGCGGCGGCCCTATAAAAAGCGAAGCGCGCGGCGGGCGGGAGTCGCTGCGCGCTG
CCTTCGCCCCGTGCCCCGCTCCGCCGCCGCCTCGCGCCGCCCGCCCCGGCTCTGACTGACCGCGTTACTC
CCACAGGTGAGCGGGCGGGACGGCCCTTCTCCTCCGGGCTGTAATTAGCGCTTGGTTTAATGACGGCTTG
TTTCTTTTCTGTGGCTGCGTGAAAGCCTTGAGGGGCTCCGGGAGGGCCCTTTGTGCGGGGGGAGCGGCTC
GGGGGGTGCGTGCGTGTGTGTGTGCGTGGGGAGCGCCGCGTGCGGCTCCGCGCTGCCCGGCGGCTGTGAG
CGCTGCGGGCGCGGCGCGGGGCTTTGTGCGCTCCGCAGTGTGCGCGAGGGGAGCGCGGCCGGGGGCGGTG
CCCCGCGGTGCGGGGGGGGCTGCGAGGGGAACAAAGGCTGCGTGCGGGGTGTGTGCGTGGGGGGGTGAGC
AGGGGGTGTGGGCGCGTCGGTCGGGCTGCAACCCCCCCTGCACCCCCCTCCCCGAGTTGCTGAGCACGGC
CCGGCTTCGGGTGCGGGGCTCCGTACGGGGCGTGGCGCGGGGCTCGCCGTGCCGGGCGGGGGGTGGCGGC
AGGTGGGGGTGCCGGGCGGGGCGGGGCCGCCTCGGGCCGGGGAGGGCTCGGGGGAGGGGCGCGGCGGCCC
CCGGAGCGCCGGCGGCTGTCGAGGCGCGGCGAGCCGCAGCCATTGCCTTTTATGGTAATCGTGCGAGAGG
GCGCAGGGACTTCCTTTGTCCCAAATCTGTGCGGAGCCGAAATCTGGGAGGCGCCGCCGCACCCCCTCTA
GCGGGCGCGGGGCGAAGCGGTGCGGCGCCGGCAGGAAGGAAATGGGCGGGGAGGGCCTTCGTGCGTCGCC
GCGCCGCCGTCCCCTTCTCCCTCTCCAGCCTCGGGGCTGTCCGCGGGGGGACGGCTGCCTTCGGGGGGGA
CGGGGCAGGGCGGGGTTCGGCTTCTGGCGTGTGACCGGCGGCTCTAGAGCCTCTGCTAACCATGTTCATG
CCTTCTTCTTTTTCCTACAGCTCCTGGGCAACGTGCTGGTTATTGTGCTGTCTCATCATTTTGGCAAAGA
ATTCGGTACCGCGGGCCCGGCGCGCCAGCTGGATATCTCCGGACCCGGGCTAGCGCAATTGCGGCCGCGC
CGCCACCATGGAACAGAAACTTATCTCAGAGGAGGATCTTGCCGAACAGAAATTGATCTCAGAAGAGGAC
CTGGCTGAGCAGAAGCTCATCAGCGAGGAAGACCTTGCCGGGAACTCCCTGATCAAAGAGAACATGCGGA
TGAAAGTGGTGATGGAAGGGTCAGTGAACGGACATCAATTTAAGTGTACCGGAGAAGGAGAGGGAAATCC
CTATATGGGCACACAGACAATGCGGATTAAAGTCATCGAAGGTGGGCCACTGCCATTCGCCTTCGACATC
CTGGCCACATCATTTGGTGGCGGCAGCCGCACATTCATCAAATACCCCAAAGGTATTCCTGACTTCTTCA
AGCAAAGTTTTCCCGAGGGCTTCACTTGGGAACGAGTAACTCGATATGAGGATGGAGGAGTAGTGACCGT
CATGCAGGACACATCACTCGAAGACGGGTGCCTTGTGTACCATGTTCAGGTTAGGGGTGTGAACTTCCCA
TCCAATGGCCCAGTGATGCAGAAGAAGACTAAAGGGTGGGAACCAAATACGGAGATGATGTATCCAGCAG
ATGGGGGACTGCGCGGGTATACGCACATGGCCCTGAAAGTGGACGGAGGCGCGGAACAAAAGCTGATCAG
TGAAGAGGATCTGGCTGCCGAGCAAAAGCTGATTTCAGAAGAGGATCTCGGTGGTGGCGGTGAGCAGAAA
CTGATCTCCGAAGAGGACCTTGCGGCCGAGCAGAAACTCATTAGCGAAGAGGACTTGGCTGGGGGAGGGC
ACCTGAGCTGCTCATTTGTGACCACATATCGCAGCAAGAAGACCGTGGGCAACATTAAAATGCCCGGTAT
TCACGCAGTGGATCATCGATTGGAGCGCCTGGAGGAGTCCGATAACGAAATGTTCGTGGTCCAGCGGGAA
CATGCCGTTGCCAAATTCGCAGGGTTGGGGGGAGGCGCCGAACAAAAACTGATAAGCGAGGAGGATCTTG
CTGAGCAAAAGCTCATCTCAGAAGAAGATCTCGCTGAACAGAAACTCATCTCTGAAGAGGATTTGTAGAC
CGGTGCTCGAGGTACCGATGAATAGCTAAGGTCGAGGCCGCAGGTAAGTATCAAGGTTACAAGACAGGTT
TAAGGAGACCAATAGAAACTGGGCTTGTCGAGACAGAGAAGACTCTTGCGTTTCTGATAGGCACCTATTG
GTCTTACTGACATCCACTTTGCCTTTCTCTCCACAGGTGTCGACAATCAACCTCTGGATTACAAAATTTG
TGAAAGATTGACTGGTATTCTTAACTATGTTGCTCCTTTTACGCTATGTGGATACGCTGCTTTAATGCCT
TTGTATCATGCTATTGCTTCCCGTATGGCTTTCATTTTCTCCTCCTTGTATAAATCCTGGTTGCTGTCTC
TTTATGAGGAGTTGTGGCCCGTTGTCAGGCAACGTGGCGTGGTGTGCACTGTGTTTGCTGACGCAACCCC
CACTGGTTGGGGCATTGCCACCACCTGTCAGCTCCTTTCCGGGACTTTCGCTTTCCCCCTCCCTATTGCC
ACGGCGGAACTCATCGCCGCCTGCCTTGCCCGCTGCTGGACAGGGGCTCGGCTGTTGGGCACTGACAATT
CCGTGGTGTTGTCGGGGAAGCTGACGTCCTTTCCATGGCTGCTCGCCTGTGTTGCCACCTGGATTCTGCG
CGGGACGTCCTTCTGCTACGTCCCTTCGGCCCTCAATCCAGCGGACCTTCCTTCCCGCGGCCTGCTGCCG
GCTCTGCGGCCTCTTCCGCGTCTTCGCCTTCGCCCTCAGACGAGTCGGATCTCCCTTTGGGCCGCCTCCC
CGCCTGGAATTCGAGCTCGGTACGATCAGCCTCGACTGTGCCTTCTAGTTGCCAGCCATCTGTTGTTTGC
CCCTCCCCCGTGCCTTCCTTGACCCTGGAAGGTGCCACTCCCACTGTCCTTTCCTAATAAAATGAGGAAA
TTGCATCGCATTGTCTGAGTAGGTGTCATTCTATTCTGGGGGGTGGGGTGGGGCAGGACAGCAAGGGGGA
GGATTGGGAAGACAATAGCCCAGCTTTTGTTCCCTTTAGTGAGGGTTAATTGCGCGCTTGGCGTAATCAT
GGTCATAGCTGTTTCCTGTGTGAAATTGTTATCCGCTAATTCACTCCTCAGGTGCAGGCTGCCTATCAGA
AGGTGGTGGCTGGTGTGGCCAATGCCCTGGCTCACAAATACCACTGAGATCTTTTTCCCTCTGCCAAAAA
TTATGGGGACATCATGAAGCCCCTTGAGCATCTGACTTCTGGCTAATAAAGGAAATTTATTTTCATTGCA
ATAGTGTGTTGGAATTTTTTGTGTCTCTCACTCGGAAGGACATATGGGAGGGCAAATCATTTAAAACATC
AGAATGAGTATTTGGTTTAGAGTTTGGCAACATATGCCCATATGCTGGCTGCCATGAACAAAGGTTGGCT
ATAAAGAGGTCATCAGTATATGAAACAGCCCCCTGCTGTCCATTCCTTATTCCATAGAAAAGCCTTGACT
TGAGGTTAGATTTTTTTTATATTTTGTTTTGTGTTATTTTTTTCTTTAACATCCCTAAAATTTTCCTTAC
ATGTTTTACTAGCCAGATTTTTCCTCCTCTCCTGACTACTCCCAGTCATAGCTGTCCCTCTTCTCTTATG
GAGATCCCTCGACCTGCAGCCCAAGCTTGGCGTAATCATGGTCATAGCTGTTTCCTGTGTGAAATTGTTA
TCCGCTCACAATTCCACACAACATACGAGCCGGAAGCATAAAGTGTAAAGCCTGGGGTGCCTAATGAGTG
AGCTAACTCACATTAATTGCGTTGCGCTCACTGCCCGCTTTCCAGTCGGGAAACCTGTCGTGCCAGCGGA
TCCGCATCTCAATTAGTCAGCAACCATAGTCCCGCCCCTAACTCCGCCCATCCCGCCCCTAACTCCGCCC
AGTTCCGCCCATTCTCCGCCCCATGGCTGACTAATTTTTTTTATTTATGCAGAGGCCGAGGCCGCCTCGG
CCTCTGAGCTATTCCAGAAGTAGTGAGGAGGCTTTTTTGGAGGCCTAGGCTTTTGCAAAAAGCTAACTTG
TTTATTGCAGCTTATAATGGTTACAAATAAAGCAATAGCATCACAAATTTCACAAATAAAGCATTTTTTT
CACTGCATTCTAGTTGTGGTTTGTCCAAACTCATCAATGTATCTTATCATGTCTGGATCCGCTGCATTAA
TGAATCGGCCAACGCGCGGGGAGAGGCGGTTTGCGTATTGGGCGCTCTTCCGCTTCCTCGCTCACTGACT
CGCTGCGCTCGGTCGTTCGGCTGCGGCGAGCGGTATCAGCTCACTCAAAGGCGGTAATACGGTTATCCAC
AGAATCAGGGGATAACGCAGGAAAGAACATGTGAGCAAAAGGCCAGCAAAAGGCCAGGAACCGTAAAAAG
GCCGCGTTGCTGGCGTTTTTCCATAGGCTCCGCCCCCCTGACGAGCATCACAAAAATCGACGCTCAAGTC
AGAGGTGGCGAAACCCGACAGGACTATAAAGATACCAGGCGTTTCCCCCTGGAAGCTCCCTCGTGCGCTC
TCCTGTTCCGACCCTGCCGCTTACCGGATACCTGTCCGCCTTTCTCCCTTCGGGAAGCGTGGCGCTTTCT
CATAGCTCACGCTGTAGGTATCTCAGTTCGGTGTAGGTCGTTCGCTCCAAGCTGGGCTGTGTGCACGAAC
CCCCCGTTCAGCCCGACCGCTGCGCCTTATCCGGTAACTATCGTCTTGAGTCCAACCCGGTAAGACACGA
CTTATCGCCACTGGCAGCAGCCACTGGTAACAGGATTAGCAGAGCGAGGTATGTAGGCGGTGCTACAGAG
TTCTTGAAGTGGTGGCCTAACTACGGCTACACTAGAAGAACAGTATTTGGTATCTGCGCTCTGCTGAAGC
CAGTTACCTTCGGAAAAAGAGTTGGTAGCTCTTGATCCGGCAAACAAACCACCGCTGGTAGCGGTGGTTT
TTTTGTTTGCAAGCAGCAGATTACGCGCAGAAAAAAAGGATCTCAAGAAGATCCTTTGATCTTTTCTACG
GGGTCTGACGCTCAGTGGAACGAAAACTCACGTTAAGGGATTTTGGTCATGAGATTATCAAAAAGGATCT
TCACCTAGATCCTTTTAAATTAAAAATGAAGTTTTAAATCAATCTAAAGTATATATGAGTAAACTTGGTC
TGACAGTTACCAATGCTTAATCAGTGAGGCACCTATCTCAGCGATCTGTCTATTTCGTTCATCCATAGTT
GCCTGACTCCCCGTCGTGTAGATAACTACGATACGGGAGGGCTTACCATCTGGCCCCAGTGCTGCAATGA
TACCGCGAGACCCACGCTCACCGGCTCCAGATTTATCAGCAATAAACCAGCCAGCCGGAAGGGCCGAGCG
CAGAAGTGGTCCTGCAACTTTATCCGCCTCCATCCAGTCTATTAATTGTTGCCGGGAAGCTAGAGTAAGT
AGTTCGCCAGTTAATAGTTTGCGCAACGTTGTTGCCATTGCTACAGGCATCGTGGTGTCACGCTCGTCGT
TTGGTATGGCTTCATTCAGCTCCGGTTCCCAACGATCAAGGCGAGTTACATGATCCCCCATGTTGTGCAA
AAAAGCGGTTAGCTCCTTCGGTCCTCCGATCGTTGTCAGAAGTAAGTTGGCCGCAGTGTTATCACTCATG
GTTATGGCAGCACTGCATAATTCTCTTACTGTCATGCCATCCGTAAGATGCTTTTCTGTGACTGGTGAGT
ACTCAACCAAGTCATTCTGAGAATAGTGTATGCGGCGACCGAGTTGCTCTTGCCCGGCGTCAATACGGGA
TAATACCGCGCCACATAGCAGAACTTTAAAAGTGCTCATCATTGGAAAACGTTCTTCGGGGCGAAAACTC
TCAAGGATCTTACCGCTGTTGAGATCCAGTTCGATGTAACCCACTCGTGCACCCAACTGATCTTCAGCAT
CTTTTACTTTCACCAGCGTTTCTGGGTGAGCAAAAACAGGAAGGCAAAATGCCGCAAAAAAGGGAATAAG
GGCGACACGGAAATGTTGAATACTCATACTCTTCCTTTTTCAATATTATTGAAGCATTTATCAGGGTTAT
TGTCTCATGAGCGGATACATATTTGAATGTATTTAGAAAAATAAACAAATAGGGGTTCCGCGCACATTTC
CCCGAAAAGTGCCACCTG
Features (pLannotate 1.2.2; 26 found; start..end, strand, type, name):
      5..384     +  enhancer       CMV enhancer: human cytomegalovirus immediate early enhancer
    386..500     +  promoter       chicken β-actin promoter (fragment): contains a 21-bp deletion relative to the standard chicken β-actin promoter
    487..613     +  promoter       chicken β-actin promoter (fragment): contains a 21-bp deletion relative to the standard chicken β-actin promoter
    614..1630    +  intron         chimeric intron: chimera between introns from chicken β-actin and rabbit β-globin
   1628..1684    +  CDS            HBB (fragment): HBB_LEPEU - Experimental evidence at protein level: Swiss-Prot protein existence level 1. Involved in oxygen transport from the lung to the various peripheral tissues. From Lepus europaeus (European hare).
   1684..1700    +  misc_feature   MCS (fragment): multiple cloning site
   1875..2705    +  CDS            mRuby2: mRuby2 is a basic (constitutively fluorescent) red fluorescent protein published in 2012, derived from Entacmaea quadricolor. It has moderate acid sensitivity.
   2769..2788    +  CDS            3xMyc (fragment): 3 tandem Myc epitope tags
   2844..2976    +  intron         chimeric intron: chimera between introns from human β-globin and immunoglobulin heavy chain genes
   2985..3573    +  misc_feature   WPRE: woodchuck hepatitis virus posttranscriptional regulatory element
   3577..3593    +  misc_feature   MCS (fragment): pUC18/19 multiple cloning site
   3606..3717    +  polyA_signal   bGH poly(A) signal: bovine growth hormone polyadenylation signal
   3813..3831    -  promoter       T3 promoter: promoter for bacteriophage T3 RNA polymerase
   3890..3964    +  CDS            HBB (fragment): HBB_PONPY - Experimental evidence at transcript level: Swiss-Prot protein existence level 2. Involved in oxygen transport from the lung to the various peripheral tissues. From Pongo pygmaeus (Bornean orangutan).
   4035..4090    +  polyA_signal   β-globin poly(A) signal: rabbit β-globin polyadenylation signal (Gil and Proudfoot, 1987)
   4475..4491    -  protein_bind   lac operator: The lac repressor binds to the lac operator to inhibit transcription in E. coli. This inhibition can be relieved by adding lactose or isopropyl-β-D-thiogalactopyranoside (IPTG). lac repressor encoded by lacI
   4499..4529    -  promoter       lac promoter: promoter for the E. coli lac operon
   4544..4565    -  protein_bind   CAP binding site: CAP binding activates transcription in the presence of cAMP. E. coli catabolite activator protein
   4578..4617    -  CDS            lacI (fragment): lac repressor; lacI; The lac repressor binds to the lac operator to inhibit transcription in E. coli. This inhibition can be relieved by adding lactose or isopropyl-β-D-thiogalactopyranoside (IPTG).
   4624..4646    +  promoter       SV40 promoter (fragment): SV40 enhancer and early promoter
   4670..4805    +  rep_origin     SV40 ori: SV40 origin of replication
   4825..4959    +  polyA_signal   SV40 poly(A) signal: SV40 polyadenylation signal
   4961..5015    -  CDS            lacI (fragment): lac repressor; lacI; The lac repressor binds to the lac operator to inhibit transcription in E. coli. This inhibition can be relieved by adding lactose or isopropyl-β-D-thiogalactopyranoside (IPTG).
   5198..5786    -  rep_origin     ori: high-copy-number ColE1/pMB1/pBR322/pUC origin of replication
   5957..6817    -  CDS            AmpR: β-lactamase; bla; confers resistance to ampicillin, carbenicillin, and related antibiotics
   6818..6922    -  promoter       AmpR promoter: bla
