[The description below was written by a language model from this plasmid's Addgene catalogue record and pLannotate feature annotations shown in this document.]
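Description:
pCAGmRuby2smFPMyc is a mammalian expression plasmid built on a pCAG backbone. It carries a synthetic "spaghetti monster" fluorescent protein (smFP) in which an mRuby2 scaffold bears multiple copies of the Myc epitope tag. In bacteria it is maintained by a high-copy ColE1/pUC-type origin and selected with ampicillin through the β-lactamase gene and its native promoter. The backbone also retains lac promoter/operator remnants, a T3 promoter, and an SV40 origin with an adjacent SV40 polyadenylation signal. The SV40 origin can support episomal replication in cells that express large T antigen.

Expression is driven by the CAG promoter, annotated here as the CMV immediate-early enhancer, the chicken β-actin promoter and a chicken β-actin/rabbit β-globin chimeric intron. This combination gives strong, broadly active transcription in mammalian cells. The insert lies between NotI and AgeI sites. The automated annotation recognises the mRuby2-derived coding region and only a short 3xMyc fragment, so it does not resolve how many Myc copies are present or where they sit. Downstream come a second small chimeric intron, a WPRE that enhances transcript stability and expression, and a bovine growth hormone polyadenylation signal. A rabbit β-globin polyadenylation signal from the backbone follows further on.

According to the record, the purpose is to encode multiple copies of the Myc epitope in a form not detected by anti-GFP antibodies, which follows from the scaffold being mRuby2 rather than GFP. Such a construct would suit use as a densely tagged, antibody-detectable cellular label, and it could be combined with GFP-based probes in multiplexed immunolabelling. The record does not describe specific applications, nor does it say whether the scaffold remains fluorescent.
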