Addgene plasmid #71816: pCAGmRuby2smFPMyc
Purpose: encodes multiple copies of an epitope tag Myc ( not detected by anti GFP ab)
Depositing lab: Loren Looger. Depositing organization: HHMI, Janelia Research Campus.
Backbone
  Vector backbone: pCAG
  Vector type: Mammalian Expression
Growth in bacteria
  Bacterial resistance: Ampicillin, 100 μg/mL
  Growth temperature: 37°C
  Growth strain: NEB Stable
  Copy number: High Copy
Gene/Insert
  Gene/Insert name: mRuby2_smFP_Myc
  Species: Synthetic
  Promoter: CAG
  Tag / fusion protein: Myc
  Cloning method: Restriction Enzyme; 5′ cloning site NotI (not destroyed); 3′ cloning site AgeI (unknown if destroyed)
  Sequencing primers: 5′ GGTTCGGCTTCTGGCGTGTGACC; 3′ ttaaagcagcgtatccacat
Terms and licenses: Academic/Nonprofit Terms; Industry Terms: Not Available to Industry
How to cite: pCAGmRuby2smFPMyc was a gift from Loren Looger (Addgene plasmid # 71816 ; http://n2t.net/addgene:71816 ; RRID:Addgene_71816)
