>Addgene plasmid #71816 | pCAGmRuby2smFPMyc | depositor partial sequence | sequence record 130981 | Insert
ATGGAACAGAAACTTATCTCAGAGGAGGATCTTGCCGAACAGAAATTGATCTCAGAAGAGGACCTGGCTG
AGCAGAAGCTCATCAGCGAGGAAGACCTTGCCGGGAACTCCCTGATCAAAGAGAACATGCGGATGAAAGT
GGTGATGGAAGGGTCAGTGAACGGACATCAATTTAAGTGTACCGGAGAAGGAGAGGGAAATCCCTATATG
GGCACACAGACAATGCGGATTAAAGTCATCGAAGGTGGGCCACTGCCATTCGCCTTCGACATCCTGGCCA
CATCATTTGGTGGCGGCAGCCGCACATTCATCAAATACCCCAAAGGTATTCCTGACTTCTTCAAGCAAAG
TTTTCCCGAGGGCTTCACTTGGGAACGAGTAACTCGATATGAGGATGGAGGAGTAGTGACCGTCATGCAG
GACACATCACTCGAAGACGGGTGCCTTGTGTACCATGTTCAGGTTAGGGGTGTGAACTTCCCATCCAATG
GCCCAGTGATGCAGAAGAAGACTAAAGGGTGGGAACCAAATACGGAGATGATGTATCCAGCAGATGGGGG
ACTGCGCGGGTATACGCACATGGCCCTGAAAGTGGACGGAGGCGCGGAACAAAAGCTGATCAGTGAAGAG
GATCTGGCTGCCGAGCAAAAGCTGATTTCAGAAGAGGATCTCGGTGGTGGCGGTGAGCAGAAACTGATCT
CCGAAGAGGACCTTGCGGCCGAGCAGAAACTCATTAGCGAAGAGGACTTGGCTGGGGGAGGGCACCTGAG
CTGCTCATTTGTGACCACATATCGCAGCAAGAAGACCGTGGGCAACATTAAAATGCCCGGTATTCACGCA
GTGGATCATCGATTGGAGCGCCTGGAGGAGTCCGATAACGAAATGTTCGTGGTCCAGCGGGAACATGCCG
TTGCCAAATTCGCAGGGTTGGGGGGAGGCGCCGAACAAAAACTGATAAGCGAGGAGGATCTTGCTGAGCA
AAAGCTCATCTCAGAAGAAGATCTCGCTGAACAGAAACTCATCTCTGAAGAGGATTTG
